Addgene plasmid #46128: pCaSpeR4-tubulin-QF#7m1
Depositing lab: Christopher Potter. Depositing organization: Johns Hopkins University and School of Medicine. Publication: Improved and expanded Q-system reagents for genetic manipulations. Riabinina O, Luginbuhl D, Marr E, Liu S, Wu MN, Luo L, Potter CJ. Nat Methods. 2015 Jan 12. doi: 10.1038/nmeth.3250. PubMed 25581800.
Backbone
  Vector backbone: pCaSpeR4
  Backbone size w/o insert (bp): 7743
  Total vector size (bp): 11717
  Modifications to backbone: Inserted tubulin promoter
  Vector type: Insect Expression
  Selectable markers: white
Growth in bacteria
  Bacterial resistance: Ampicillin, 100 μg/mL
  Growth temperature: 37°C
  Growth strain: DH5alpha
  Copy number: Unknown
Gene/Insert
  Gene/Insert name: QF#7m1 (alt names: QF#7 activation domain m1; QF DNA binding domain; QF2 with modified activation domain 1)
  Species: Synthetic
  Insert size (bp): 1062
  Cloning method: Restriction Enzyme; 5′ cloning site KpnI (not destroyed); 3′ cloning site NotI (not destroyed)
  Sequencing primers: 5′ tubP-F:TTTCTATGCTGCTGGAACGC; 3′ hsp70REV-SEQ:GCAAACTCACTCCCTGACA
Terms and licenses: Academic/Nonprofit Terms; Industry Terms: Not Available to Industry
Depositor comments: Please see this additional reference https://www.ncbi.nlm.nih.gov/pubmed/20434990 for more information on the Q-system.
How to cite: pCaSpeR4-tubulin-QF#7m1 was a gift from Christopher Potter (Addgene plasmid # 46128 ; http://n2t.net/addgene:46128 ; RRID:Addgene_46128)
