[The description below was written by a language model from this plasmid's Addgene catalogue record and pLannotate feature annotations shown in this document.]
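Description:
pCaSpeR4-tubulin-QF#7m1 is a Drosophila P-element transformation vector built on the pCaSpeR4 backbone and classed as an insect expression plasmid, with a total size of about 11.7 kb. In bacteria it is maintained through a ColE1/pUC-type origin and selected with ampicillin via the β-lactamase gene and its native promoter; short remnants of pBR322 bom and rop sequences are also detected. The P element 5′ and 3′ ends flank the transgenic cargo, so that in the presence of transposase the region between them can integrate into the fly genome. That region carries mini-white, a version of the white eye-colour gene lacking part of its first intron, which serves as the visible marker for identifying transformants in a white mutant background.

The payload is QF#7m1, a synthetic 1,062 bp coding sequence cloned between KpnI and NotI sites. According to the record it combines the QF DNA-binding domain with a modified activation domain (variant m1) and is related to QF2, one of the re-engineered transcriptional activators of the Q-system binary expression platform. A tubulin promoter was added to the backbone to drive it, which would be expected to give broad expression. Neither the promoter nor the QF coding sequence is labelled in the automated feature table. The two fragments annotated as the Drosophila Tailor gene lie upstream of the insert position and may simply reflect genomic sequence carried in with the tubulin promoter fragment, though the record does not confirm this. The name of the 3′ sequencing primer suggests an hsp70-derived terminator, also unannotated. The construct appears intended for generating flies that express this QF variant ubiquitously, for testing improved Q-system activators on QUAS-controlled transgenes.
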