Features (pLannotate 1.2.2; 13 found; start..end, strand, type, name):
      1..586     +  misc_feature   P element 5' end: No description available
   1364..4246    -  CDS            mini-white: Drosophila white gene eye color pigment; white; This is a modified version of the white gene lacking part of the first intron.
   4725..4742    +  misc_feature   MCS (fragment): pBluescript multiple cloning site
   5014..5445    -  CDS            Tailor (fragment): TUTT_DROME - Experimental evidence at protein level: Swiss-Prot protein existence level 1. Uridylyltransferase which mediates terminal uridylation of miRNAs, leading to their degradation. Has high specificity for splicing-derived miRNAs (mirtrons) and other miRNA substrates containing a 3'-G terminal nucleotide. Appears to be a major suppressor of mirtron biogenesis. From Drosophila melanogaster (Fruit fly).
   5502..6068    -  CDS            Tailor (fragment): TUTT_DROME - Experimental evidence at protein level: Swiss-Prot protein existence level 1. Uridylyltransferase which mediates terminal uridylation of miRNAs, leading to their degradation. Has high specificity for splicing-derived miRNAs (mirtrons) and other miRNA substrates containing a 3'-G terminal nucleotide. Appears to be a major suppressor of mirtron biogenesis. From Drosophila melanogaster (Fruit fly).
   8725..8957    +  misc_feature   P element 3' end: P element 3' end
   8957..9459    +  gene           mini-white (fragment): white; This modified version of the white gene lacks part of the first intron.
   9458..9527    -  misc_feature   bom (fragment): basis of mobility region from pBR322
   9629..9664    -  CDS            rop (fragment): Rop protein, which maintains plasmids at low copy number; rop
   9759..9863    +  promoter       AmpR promoter: bla
   9864..10724   +  CDS            AmpR: β-lactamase; bla; confers resistance to ampicillin, carbenicillin, and related antibiotics
  10895..11483   +  rep_origin     ori: high-copy-number ColE1/pMB1/pBR322/pUC origin of replication
  11489..11717   +  CDS            mini-white (fragment): Drosophila white gene eye color pigment; white; This is a modified version of the white gene lacking part of the first intron.
>Addgene plasmid #46128 | pCaSpeR4-tubulin-QF#7m1 | depositor full sequence | sequence record 65029 | pCaSpeR4-tubulin-QF#7m1 sequence 11717 bps
CATGATGAAATAACATAAGGTGGTCCCGTCGATAGCCGAAGCTTACCGAAGTATACACTTAAATTCAGTG
CACGTTTGCTTGTTGAGAGGAAAGGTTGTGTGCGGACGAATTTTTTTTTGAAAACATTAACCCTTACGTG
GAATAAAAAAAAATGAAATATTGCAAATTTTGCTGCAAAGCTGTGACTGGAGTAAAATTAATTCACGTGC
CGAAGTGTGCTATTAAGAGAAAATTGTGGGAGCAGAGCCTTGGGTGCAGCCTTGGTGAAAACTCCCAAAT
TTGTGATACCCACTTTAATGATTCGCAGTGGAAGGCTGCACCTGCAAAAGGTCAGACATTTAAAAGGAGG
CGACTCAACGCAGATGCCGTACCTAGTAAAGTGATAGAGCCTGAACCAGAAAAGATAAAAGAAGGCTATA
CCAGTGGGAGTACACAAACAGAGTAAGTTTGAATAGTAAAAAAAATCATTTATGTAAACAATAACGTGAC
TGTGCGTTAGGTCCTGTTCATTGTTTAATGAAAATAAGAGCTTGAGGGAAAAAATTCGTACTTTGGAGTA
CGAAATGCGTCGTTTAGAGCAGCAGCCGAATTAATTCTAGTTCCAGTGAAATCCAAGCATTTTCTAAATT
AAATGTATTCTTATTATTATAGTTGTTATTTTTGATATATATAAACAACACTATTATGCCCACCATTTTT
TTGAGATGCATCTACACAAGGAACAAACACTGGATGTCACTTTCAGTTCAAATTGTAACGCTAATCACTC
CGAACAGGTCACAAAAAATTACCTTAAAAAGTCATAATATTAAATTAGAATAAATATAGCTGTGAGGGAA
ATATATACAAATATATTGGAGCAAATAAATTGTACATACAAATATTTATTACTAATTTCTATTGAGACGA
AATGAACCACTCGGAACCATTTGAGCGAACCGAATCGCGCGGAACTAACGACAGTCGCTCCAAGGTCGTC
GAACAAAAGGTGAATGTGTTGCGGAGAGCGGGTGGGAGACAGCGAAAGAGCAACTACGAAACGTGGTGTG
GTGGAGGTGAATTATGAAGAGGGCGCGCGATTTGAAAAGTATGTATATAAAAAATATATCCCGGTGTTTT
ATGTAGCGATAAACGAGTTTTTGATGTAAGGTATGCAGGTGTGTAAGTCTTTTGGTTAGAAGACAAATCC
AAAGTCTACTTGTGGGGATGTTCGAAGGGGAAATACTTGTATTCTATAGGTCATATCTTGTTTTTATTGG
CACAAATATAATTACATTAGCTTTTTGAGGGGGCAATAAACAGTAAACACGATGGTAATAATGGTAAAAA
AAAAAACAAGCAGTTATTTCGGATATATGTCGGCTACTCCTTGCGTCGGGCCCGAAGTCTTAGAGCCAGA
TATGCGAGCACCCGGAAGCTCACGATGAGAATGGCCAGACCCACGTAGTCCAGCGGCAGATCGGCGGCGG
AGAAGTTAAGCGTCTCCAGGATGACCTTGCCCGAACTGGGGCACGTGGTGTTCGACGATGTGCAGCTAAT
TTCGCCCGGCTCCACGTCCGCCCATTGGTTAATCAGCAGACCCTCGTTGGCGTAACGGAACCATGAGAGG
TACGACAACCATTTGAGGTATACTGGCACCGAGCCCGAGTTCAAGAAGAAGCCGCCAAAGAGCAGGAATG
GTATGATAACCGGCGGACCCACAGACAGCGCCATCGAGGTCGAGGAGCTGGCGCAGGATATTAGATATCC
GAAGGACGTTGACACATTGGCCACCAGAGTGACCAGCGCCAGGCAGTTGAAGAAGTGCAGCACTCCGGCC
CGCAGTCCGATCATCGGATAGGCAATCGCCGTGAAGACCAGTGGCACTGTGAGAAAAAGCGGTAATTCGG
CAATCGTTTTGCCCAGAAAGTATGTGTCACAGCGATAAAGTCGACTTCGGGCCTCCCTCATAAAAACTGG
CAGCTCTGAGGTGAACACCTAAATCGAATCGATTCATTAGAAAGTTAGTAAATTATTAATATGCAAATGT
ATTCTAAACAAGACTTACATTTATCGTGGCAAAGACGTTTTGAAAGGTCATGTTGGTCAGGAAGAGGAAG
ATGGCTCCGTTGATATTCATCACGCCCACTTGCGTGAGTTGTTGGCCCAAAAAGATGAGGCCAATCAAGA
TGGCAACCATCTGCAAATTAAAATGTTACTCGCATCTCATTAATATTCATATCTTCAACATGTTCGCGAG
TTAAATGAAATTTATTTATTTTCTGCAAAACTATAAACTATACATCTCATTGAAAAAAACTAAGAAGGGT
GTGGAATCAGGCAATTCTAACTAAAATCTAGCGAATTTGTTTCCAAGAATTGTAAGCGTTATATCATTTG
TTTCCACTGGAACCACTCACCGTTGTCTGAATAAGTCGCACTTTTACGAGGAGTGGTTCCTTGAGCACCG
ACAGCCAGGATCGCCACAGGACCGCCCGGAACTGCATGAACCAGGTGGCCTTGTAGGTGTACCCATTCTC
CGGCTGCTCCAGTGGCTTCTCCAAATTTTTGGTGGCCAACAACTGCTCCATATCCCGGGCTACTTTGCTA
ATAGCAAAATTGTCGCATATCTTGGCGATCCGATCACGGGACTCGATCTCCCGTCCGGGCACAACGGCCA
ACACCTGTACGTAAAAGTCCGCCGGATTGTAGTTGGTAGGACACTGGGCACCCACGCTGGATAGGAGTTG
AGATGTAATGTAATGCTAGATACCCTTAATAAACACATCGAACTCACTAGGAAAAGAAGTCGACGGCTTC
GCTGGGAGTGCCCAAGAAAGCTACCCTGCCCTCGGCCATCAGAAGGATCTTGTCAAAGAGCTCAAACAGC
TCGGAAGACGGCTGATGAATGGTCAGGATGACGGTCTTGCCCTTCTGCGACAGCTTCTTCAGCACCTGGA
CGACGCTGTGGGCGGTAAATGAGTCCAGTCCGGAGGTGGGCTCATCGCAGATCAGAAGCGGCGGATCGGT
TAGTGCCTCGGAGGCGAATGCCAGACGCTTCCTTTCTCCGCCGGACAGACCTTTCACCCTGCCGGGCACA
CCGATGATCGTGTGCTGACATTTGCTGAGCGAAAGCTCCTGGATCACCTGATCCACGCGGGCCACTCGCT
GCCGATAGGTCAGATGTCGTGGCATCCGCACCATGGCCTGGAAAATCAGGTGTTCCCTGGCCGTTAGGGA
GCCGATAAAGAGGTCATCCTGCTGGACATAGGCGCACCTGGCCTGCATCTCCTTGGCGTCCACAGGTTGG
CCATTGAGCAGTCGCATCCCGGATGGCGATACTTGGATGCCCTGCGGCGATCGAAAGGCAAGGGCATTCA
GCAGGGTCGTCTTTCCGGCACCGGAACTGCCCATCACGGCCAAAAGTTCGCCCGGATAGGCCACGCCGCA
AACTGAGTTTCAAATTGGTAATTGGACCCTTTATTAAGATTTCACACAGATCAGCCGACTGCGAATAGAA
ACTCACCGTTCTTGAGCAAATGTTTCCTGGGCGCCGGTATGTGTCGCTCGTTGCAGAATAGTCCGCGTGT
CCGGTTGACCAGCTGCCGCCATCCGGAGCCCGGCTGATTGACCGCCCCAAAGATGTCCATATTGTGCCAG
GCATAGGTGAGGTTCTCGGCTAGTTGGCCGCTCCCTGAACCGGAGTCCTCCGGCGGACTGGGTGGCAGGA
GCGTGCCGTAGTTTTTGGCCTGCCCGAAGCCCTGGTTAATGCAGCTCTGCGAAGCCGCTCCGCTGTCACC
CTGCAATGATAGGGGATCTCAAATATCAACTACAAGCGTTATGCTCATCTAACCCCGAACAAAACGAAGT
ATCCTACGAAGTAGGTTTATACTTTTATTTATTTTTTGTGCATCTAGGATCAGCTTAAAATATCTGGTTG
TTATATTTTTTGTAAAAAAGAATGTAGTCGAAAATGAATGCCTTTAGATGTCTTGATCATGATATGATCT
TAAAAATTGTCTTATATAGCGAGCACAGCTACCAGAATAATCTGTTTCGTGTCACTATTTGTTTGTGCGA
TTGCGGTTTGGGATTTTTGTGGGTCGCAGTTCTCACGCCGCAGACAATTTGATGTTGCAATCGCAGTTCC
TATAGATCAAGTGAACTTAAGATGTATGCACATGTACTACTCACATTGTTCAGATGCTCGGCAGATGGGT
GTTTGCTGCCTCCGCGAATTAATAGCTCCTGATCCTCTTGGCCCATTGCCGGGATTTTTCACACTTTCCC
CTGCTTACCCACCCAAAACCAATCACCACCCCAATCACTCAAAAAACAAACAAAAATAAGAAGCGAGAGG
AGTTTTGGCACAGCACTTTGTGTTTAATTGATGGCGTAAACCGCTTGGAGCTTCGTCACGAAACCGCTGA
CAAAGTGCAACTGAAGGCGGACATTGACGCTAGGTAACGCTACAAACGGTGGCGAAAGAGATAGCGGACG
CAGCGGCGAAAGAGACGGCGATATTTCTGTGGACAGAGAAGGAGGCAAACAGCGCTGACTTTGAGTGGAA
TGTCATTTTGAGTGAGAGGTAATCGAAAGAACCTGGTACATCAAATACCCTTGGATCGAAGTAAATTTAA
AACTGATCAGATAAGTTCAATGATATCCAGTGCAGTAAAAAAAAAAAATGTTTTTTTTATCTACTTTCCG
CAAAAATGGGTTTTATTAACTTACATACATACTAGAATTCGATATCAAGCTTGCACAGGTCCTGTTCGAT
AACGTCGTACTCGGGAATCACCTTTAACTTGTCCGCTATTGGGTATTTGTCCTTAAACACATTCGTAATC
TCTCCCACAATCATTGCCCTGGCCTCTGCAATGTAAAAAGTATTTATAAAATATCGCTGGCTCTAAAGGA
AACATATTAATCAAAGTATTGAGGCTTTATCAATCTAACATTTACAAGTAGTCAGACCACAATTTTTAGA
CTGCACTTCTGCGTAAGTAAATGAAATGAAATGGTGACCTACTCTTGGGTAGCCGTACTGTTATATGCTG
ACGAGCCTTCACCTGGGCCTGCTTTTTCTCCTGTTTCGTCTGATGCGTCGGATGCGGCTGGACTGGCTGA
TTGTTGGGATTGGGTTTTGGATGCTGCTCCGAAAGGTGGGCCACAGCTTTTGCGATGGTGGTGCCCACTA
TGCGGTTGCTGCAGGAACTACAGCTGAATGTTCGCTTTATTGTCTGCAGCTCCTGGGGCTGGACGAAGGC
CACGCCCTCACCCGGTGCGGCCATCTCCTGCGGCAAAACGTATGTGGGATTCCTGTCCAAGTAGCTCTCG
ATGCCCACCATAATGCGCTCCAGCAGGTTGGCCAGGTGCGGGTCTAGCTGCGGCGGATTCGTCGTCTGGT
TCACTGAGTTTAGGGTCTGCAGAAAGAAGTGTGCCTCCATGGTAAGCGGATTCATCTGCACGATCAGCGG
GCTTTAGTCTAAAAATTCGAATGATACAAACTCGTACTCACGTAAAGCAGTTTGTTTGGCATCATCTCGG
CCATCGTCTTATTCTTCTTCGTGGCCTTTGTTACCGGAGCGGCTATGTTGGGCGCGGTGGAGCCCGGAAG
CTGAAAGGTTAATCGAATGCGTTAACTTTTCTGCAACTCGAAAGTTTGCCGCCTTTGTTCGACTGCCAAT
AACTGTTGATTCGAAAATTCGAATCGAAGCGGTTGAATTTCGTAGGGTGGCCAACTACACCAAAGTTCGC
CGGCGGTGTATGCATGTGAGTGTGAGTGTGACAGTGGGTGTACGTGTGCTTTAAGCGACACAATCGCACC
GCGATGTACATATTTTTGTAGAAATGTGTGTGCATTTTTCGTCCGGATCACGGCTCCATAAAATAAATCA
TATCACAGGGCTCAGGGATTTGTGAGTAGAAGTTCCCGCCACTTAAACGTCACTTGTGAAATCGCCATCG
ACGGTCAACTTTTACTCACACTGGTCTTCCGCGGACGGACCGTCTCAAAGTACTGCCTTTCTGCGTTGGA
AAACATCGCCTTTTTCGTCCAAAAGGAGTCCCCAGGTTCGATCCGCATGGCGTTGTGCGTGCGTGCCTTT
CTTTTCAAATGATTACGGCTATTAACTTGGGGGCGTTAAGTTGGAAACACGTAAATTGCAGACTGCGATT
AGAGTGACCATGAGTAGGAGTTCAAAATCTCCTGACATCATTTTCTTAAAACCTGCTTTGTTTTTTACAT
TTCTATTTAATATAACTCCTATTTGAATAAAAAAACAAAACAAGTTTAGATGTTAAGATATTAACTACAT
CCTTTGCTCCAAAGGGAGAGGGGAAGTTATGGAGTTAATTAATTTGCTGTTGGAAATCAATATGGAGTCA
GAAATATAATGATTTACTAAACCTTATTGAATCGGTAACGATGCGAATTTATATTAAAATAGCTTTTATG
AAACATTCAACAAAAATATTATTAATGTTGGCCCACTTTAGCAACCGGTTAGGTCTACCGGTTGGGCAAG
CAAAGATTCACGCCCTGGTTCGAGTCCCAACTAGTCCTGCAAAATACCGCAGCAAGTTTTAGAGAGACCA
AGTGCCATTACCTCTCCCACTTCAGTTATCGGTTATGCGGCGTTTAAGTCGACAGCTTGCCGTCTCTAGC
TCCGGTGCCTATATAAAGCAGCCCGCTTTCCACATTTCATATTCGTTTTACGTTTGTCAAGCCTCATAGC
CGGCAGTTCGAACGTATACGCTCTCTGAGTCAGACCTCGAAATCGTAGCTCTACACAATTCTGTGAATTT
TCCTTGTCGCGTGTGAAACACTTCCAATAAAAACTCCTGCAGGTGAGTACTTTAAAAAAAAATCTAGTGA
AATAATGCTGAAAAGAAATTTGTGTGGGCAAAATTCAATGGGCAAAAACGCGATGCGGCTTTTTCTCAAA
ATGGCGGCCGGCCTGCGTTTTTTCCTCAAAAGTGATGACGTCATGCCTGTTTTTTTTTTTTTGTTCGCAA
TGAGGAATGGCTCTTAAAATCTACTAGATAAAAAAAATATTCATTATTTCTATGCTGCTGGAACGCTTCA
TTAATCTTAAAAATTCTAAATTCGGTTACCATGATACTTCGACGCATAACTGTAGATTTTGGATAGAATT
AAAGAGAAAATGGCGAGAGAGTAAAATTCCGGCGTCGGCAAAGTAGAGCAAAAAAATCAGTATACCATTT
AGCTACCTCTCTCACTCGCACGCAGTGCCGGCTCAAGTTGGGCGCGGCTCTGCAATTATCGATTTTCTTG
GGGTGTGTAACTAATCATCCGTTTTCCCTTCCTCCTCATCCACAGCGTGAAGGTACCCGCCCGGGGATCA
GATCCGCGGCCCAACATGCCACCCAAGCGCAAAACGCTTAACGCTGCGGCTGAGGCTAACGCTCATGCCG
ACGGACACGCCGACGGAAACGCCGACGGACACGTGGCCAATACGGCCGCGTCCTCGAATAATGCGAGGTT
CGCTGATCTCACTAACATCGATACTCCGGGTCTGGGACCCACAACTACGACCCTGCTCGTGGAACCAGCA
CGCTCAAAGCGTCAACGAGTGTCCCGCGCATGCGACCAGTGCCGTGCAGCCCGAGAGAAATGCGACGGAA
TACAGCCTGCGTGTTTCCCGTGCGTTTCCCAGGGAAGGTCCTGCACTTATCAGGCTTCGCCGAAAAAGAG
GGGAGTTCAAACCGGTTATATTCGTACGCTGGAGCTCGCCCTCGCCTGGATGTTTGAAAATGTCGCGCGT
TCCGAAGATGCCTTGCATAACCTCCTCGTCCGTGACGCCGGACAAGGATCAGCTCTGCTCGTTGGTAAAG
ATTCGCCGGCTGCCGAGCGACTCCATGCCCGTTGGGCTACTAGCCGTGTCAATAAGAGCATTACCCGCCT
CCTCCGTCAGTTGGAGCTCCCTCCTACCGCCACGGCTACGGCCTCGATAATGCCGCACGTGATGGAGCAG
CCTCTCAGTACCAGCATTAACCCCGTCAACGACCGCTTCAACGGTATTCCCAACCCCACTCCGTATAACT
CCGATGCAGCTCTCGATGCTATCACTCAGACCAACGATTATGGAAGCGTAAATACACATGGTATCCTCTC
TACTTACCCGCCACCGGCTACGCACCTTAATGAAGCTTCCGTCGCTCTCGCTCCCGGTGGCGCCCCCCCC
CGACCGCCTCCTCCGTATGTTGACAGCACGACCAATCACCCGCCGTACCACTCGAATCTGGTTCCAATGG
CGAACTTTGGTTACTCGACCGTTGATTACGATGCCATGGTTGACGATTTGGCTAGCATTGAATACACGGA
CGCTGTGGATGTCGACCCACAGTTTATGACCAATCTGGGATTCGTTCCTGGATGTAACTTCTCCGACATT
AATACATACAAAAAGAAGAAATGATGACGTCTATCGATACCGTCGACTAAAGCCAAATAGAAAATTATTC
AGTTCCTGGCTTAAGTTTTTAAAAGTGATATTATTTATTTGGTTGTAACCAACCAAAAGAATGTAAATAA
CTAATACATAATTATGTTAGTTTTAAGTTAGCAACAAATTGATTTTAGCTATATTAGCTACTTGGTTAAT
AAATAGAATATATTTATTTAAAGATAATTGCGTTTTTATTGTCAGGGAGTGAGTTTGCTTAAAAACTCGT
TTAGATCCGCGGCCGCGGCTCGAGGTCGACCTGCAGCCAAGCTTTGCGTACTCGCAAATTATTAAAAATA
AAACTTTAAAAATAATTTCGTCTAATTAATATTATGAGTTAATTCAAACCCCACGGACATGCTAAGGGTT
AATCAACAATCATATCGCTGTCTCACTCAGACTCAATACGACACTCAGAATACTATTCCTTTCACTCGCA
CTTATTGCAAGCATACGTTAAGTGGATGTCTCTTGCCGACGGGACCACCTTATGTTATTTCATCATGGTC
TGGCCATTCTCATCGTGAGCTTCCGGGTGCTCGCATATCTGGCTCTAAGACTTCGGGCCCGACGCAAGGA
GTAGCCGACATATATCCGAAATAACTGCTTGTTTTTTTTTTTACCATTATTACCATCGTGTTTACTGTTT
ATTGCCCCCTCAAAAAGCTAATGTAATTATATTTGTGCCAATAAAAACAAGATATGACCTATAGAATACA
AGTATTTCCCCTTCGAACATCCCCACAAGTAGACTTTGGATTTGTCTTCTAACCAAAAGACTTACACACC
TGCATACCTTACATCAAAAACTCGTTTATCGCTACATAAAACACCGGGATATATTTTTTATATACATACT
TTTCAAATCGCGCGCCCTCTTCATAATTCACCTCCACCACACCACGTTTCGTAGTTGCTCTTTCGCTGTC
TCCCACCCGCTCTCCGCAACACATTCACCTTTTGTTCGACGACCTTGGAGCGACTGTCGTTAGTTCCGCG
CGATTCGGTGCGGTATTTCACACCGCATATGGTGCACTCTCAGTACAATCTGCTCTGATGCCGCATAGTT
AAGCCAGCCCCGACACCCGCCAACACCCGCTGACGCGCCCTGACGGGCTTGTCTGCTCCCGGCATCCGCT
TACAGACAAGCTGTGACCGTCTCCGGGAGCTGCATGTGTCAGAGGTTTTCACCGTCATCACCGAAACGCG
CGAGACGAAAGGGCCTCGTGATACGCCTATTTTTATAGGTTAATGTCATGATAATAATGGTTTCTTAGAC
GTCAGGTGGCACTTTTCGGGGAAATGTGCGCGGAACCCCTATTTGTTTATTTTTCTAAATACATTCAAAT
ATGTATCCGCTCATGAGACAATAACCCTGATAAATGCTTCAATAATATTGAAAAAGGAAGAGTATGAGTA
TTCAACATTTCCGTGTCGCCCTTATTCCCTTTTTTGCGGCATTTTGCCTTCCTGTTTTTGCTCACCCAGA
AACGCTGGTGAAAGTAAAAGATGCTGAAGATCAGTTGGGTGCACGAGTGGGTTACATCGAACTGGATCTC
AACAGCGGTAAGATCCTTGAGAGTTTTCGCCCCGAAGAACGTTTTCCAATGATGAGCACTTTTAAAGTTC
TGCTATGTGGCGCGGTATTATCCCGTGTTGACGCCGGGCAAGAGCAACTCGGTCGCCGCATACACTATTC
TCAGAATGACTTGGTTGAGTACTCACCAGTCACAGAAAAGCATCTTACGGATGGCATGACAGTAAGAGAA
TTATGCAGTGCTGCCATAACCATGAGTGATAACACTGCGGCCAACTTACTTCTGACAACGATCGGAGGAC
CGAAGGAGCTAACCGCTTTTTTGCACAACATGGGGGATCATGTAACTCGCCTTGATCGTTGGGAACCGGA
GCTGAATGAAGCCATACCAAACGACGAGCGTGACACCACGATGCCTGTAGCAATGGCAACAACGTTGCGC
AAACTATTAACTGGCGAACTACTTACTCTAGCTTCCCGGCAACAATTAATAGACTGGATGGAGGCGGATA
AAGTTGCAGGACCACTTCTGCGCTCGGCCCTTCCGGCTGGCTGGTTTATTGCTGATAAATCTGGAGCCGG
TGAGCGTGGGTCTCGCGGTATCATTGCAGCACTGGGGCCAGATGGTAAGCCCTCCCGTATCGTAGTTATC
TACACGACGGGGAGTCAGGCAACTATGGATGAACGAAATAGACAGATCGCTGAGATAGGTGCCTCACTGA
TTAAGCATTGGTAACTGTCAGACCAAGTTTACTCATATATACTTTAGATTGATTTAAAACTTCATTTTTA
ATTTAAAAGGATCTAGGTGAAGATCCTTTTTGATAATCTCATGACCAAAATCCCTTAACGTGAGTTTTCG
TTCCACTGAGCGTCAGACCCCGTAGAAAAGATCAAAGGATCTTCTTGAGATCCTTTTTTTCTGCGCGTAA
TCTGCTGCTTGCAAACAAAAAAACCACCGCTACCAGCGGTGGTTTGTTTGCCGGATCAAGAGCTACCAAC
TCTTTTTCCGAAGGTAACTGGCTTCAGCAGAGCGCAGATACCAAATACTGTCCTTCTAGTGTAGCCGTAG
TTAGGCCACCACTTCAAGAACTCTGTAGCACCGCCTACATACCTCGCTCTGCTAATCCTGTTACCAGTGG
CTGCTGCCAGTGGCGATAAGTCGTGTCTTACCGGGTTGGACTCAAGACGATAGTTACCGGATAAGGCGCA
GCGGTCGGGCTGAACGGGGGGTTCGTGCACACAGCCCAGCTTGGAGCGAACGACCTACACCGAACTGAGA
TACCTACAGCGTGAGCATTGAGAAAGCGCCACGCTTCCCGAAGGGAGAAAGGCGGACAGGTATCCGGTAA
GCGGCAGGGTCGGAACAGGAGAGCGCACGAGGGAGCTTCCAGGGGGAAACGCCTGGTATCTTTATAGTCC
TGTCGGGTTTCGCCACCTCTGACTTGAGCGTCGATTTTTGTGATGCTCGTCAGGGGGGCGGAGCCTATGG
AAAAACGCCTTCTTCTTGAACTCGGGCTCGGTGCCAGTATACCTCAAATGGTTGTCGTACCTCTCATGGT
TCCGTTACGCCAACGAGGGTCTGCTGATTAACCAATGGGCGGACGTGGAGCCGGGCGAAATTAGCTGCAC
ATCGTCGAACACCACGTGCCCCAGTTCGGGCAAGGTCATCCTGGAGACGCTTAACTTCTCCGCCGCCGAT
CTGCCGCTGGACTACGTGGGTCTGGCC
