>Addgene plasmid #46128 | pCaSpeR4-tubulin-QF#7m1 | addgene partial sequence | sequence record 68063 | hsp70REV-SEQ 5'-GCAAACTCACTCCCTGACA-3'
ATATTCTATTTATTAACCAAGTAGCTAATATAGCTAAAATCAATTTGTTGCTAACTTAAAACTAACATAA
TTATGTATTAGTTATTTACATTCTTTTGGTTGGTTACAACCAAATAAATAATATCACTTTTAAAAACTTA
AGCCAGGAACTGAATAATTTTCTATTTGGCTTTAGTCGACGGTATCGATAGACGTCATCATTTCTTCTTT
TTGTATGTATTAATGTCGGAGAAGTTACATCCAGGAACGAATCCCAGATTGGTCATAAACTGTGGGTCGA
CATCCACAGCGTCCGTGTATTCAATGCTAGCCAAATCGTCAACCATGGCATCGTAATCAACGGTCGAGTA
ACCAAAGTTCGCCATTGGAACCAGATTCGAGTGGTACGGCGGGTGATTGGTCGTGCTGTCAACATACGGA
GGAGGCGGTCGGGGGGGGGCGCCACCGGGAGCGAGAGCGACGGAAGCTTCATTAAGGTGCGTAGCCGGTG
GCGGGTAAGTAGAGAGGATACCATGTGTATTTACGCTTCCATAATCGTTGGTCTGAGTGATAGCATCGAG
AGCTGCATCGGANTTATACGGAGTGGGGTTGGGAATACCGTTGAAGCGGTCGTTGACGGGGTTAATGCTG
GTACTGAGAGGCTGCTCCATCACGTGCGGCATTATCGAGGCCGTA
