>Addgene plasmid #46128 | pCaSpeR4-tubulin-QF#7m1 | addgene partial sequence | sequence record 68518 | pCasper-F 5'-gggttttattaacttacat-3'
GGTCCTGTTCGATAACGTCGTACTCGGGAATCACCTTTAACTTGTCCGCTATTGGGTATTTGTCCTTAAA
CACATTCGTAATCTCTCCCACAATCATTGCCCTGGCCTCTGCAATGTAAAAAGTATTTATAAAATATCGC
TGGCTCTAAAGGAAACATATTAATCAAAGTATTGAGGCTTTATCAATCTAACATTTACAAGTAGTCAGAC
CACAATTTTTAGACTGCACTTCTGCGTAAGTAAATGAAATGAAATGGTGACCTACTCTTGGGTAGCCGTA
CTGTTATATGCTGACGAGCCTTCACCTGGGCCTGCTTTTTCTCCTGTTTCGTCTGATGCGTCGGATGCGG
CTGGACTGGCTGATTGTTGGGATTGGGTTTTGGATGCTGCTCCGAAAGGTGGGCCACAGCTTTTGCGATG
GTGGTGCCCACTATGCGGTTGCTGCAGGAACTACAGCTGAATGTTCGCTTTATTGTCTGCAGCTCCTGGG
GCTGGACGAAGGCCACGCCCTCACCCGGTGCGGCCATCTCCTGCGGCAAAACGTATGTGGGATTCCTGTC
CAAGTAGCTCTCGATGCCCACCATAATGCGCTCCAGCAGGTTGGCCAGGTGCGGGTCTAGCTGCGGCGGA
TTCGTCGTCTGGTTCACTGAGTTTAGGGTCTGCAGAAAGAAGTGTGCCTCCATGGTAAGCGGATTCATCT
GCACGATCAGCGGGCTTTAGTCTAAAAATTCGAATGATACAAACTCGTACTCACGTAAAGCAGTTTGTTT
GGCATCATCTCGGCCATCGTCTTATTCTTCTTCGTGGCCTTTGTTACCGGAGCGGCTATGTTGGGCGCGG
TGGAGCCCGGAAGCTGAAAGGT
