>Addgene plasmid #46128 | pCaSpeR4-tubulin-QF#7m1 | addgene partial sequence | sequence record 68519 | tubP-F 5'--3'
ATTCGGTTACCATGATACTTCGACGCATAACTGTAGATTTTGGATAGAATTAAAGAGAAAATGGCGAGAG
AGTAAAATTCCGGCGTCGGCAAAGTAGAGCAAAAAAATCAGTATACCATTTAGCTACCTCTCTCACTCGC
ACGCAGTGCCGGCTCAAGTTGGGCGCGGCTCTGCAATTATCGATTTTCTTGGGGTGTGTAACTAATCATC
CGTTTTCCCTTCCTCCTCATCCACAGCGTGAAGGTACCCGCCCGGGGATCAGATCCGCGGCCCAACATGC
CACCCAAGCGCAAAACGCTTAACGCTGCGGCTGAGGCTAACGCTCATGCCGACGGACACGCCGACGGAAA
CGCCGACGGACACGTGGCCAATACGGCCGCGTCCTCGAATAATGCGAGGTTCGCTGATCTCACTAACATC
GATACTCCGGGTCTGGGACCCACAACTACGACCCTGCTCGTGGAACCAGCACGCTCAAAGCGTCAACGAG
TGTCCCGCGCATGCGACCAGTGCCGTGCAGCCCGAGAGAAATGCGACGGAATACAGCCTGCGTGTTTCCC
GTGCGTTTCCCAGGGAAGGTCCTGCACTTATCAGGCTTCGCCGAAAAAGAGGGGAGTTCAAACCGGTTAT
ATTCGTACGCTGGAGCTCGCCCTCGCCTGGATGTTTGAAAATGTCGCGCGTTCCGAAGATGCCTTGCATA
ACCTCCTCGTCCGTGACGCCGGACAAGGATCAGCTCTGCTCGTTGGTAAAGATTCGCCGGCTGCCGAGCG
ACTCCATGCCCGTTGGGCTACTAGCCGTGTCAATAAGAGCATTACCCGCCTCCTCCGTCAGTTGGAGCTC
CCTCCTACCGCCACGGCTACGGCCTCGATAATGCCGCACGTGATGGAGCAGC
